>Addgene plasmid #145954 | pETM-11-6His-DmBelle_695-798_B | depositor full sequence | sequence record 288399 | Full Sequence
TGGCGAATGGG
[124 nt withheld, positions 12-135]
C
[91 nt withheld, positions 137-227]
A
[49 nt withheld, positions 229-277]
CCTTTGACGTTGGAGTCCACGTTCTTT
[37 nt withheld, positions 305-341]
ACCCTATCTCGGTCTATTCTTTTGATTTATAAGGGATTTTGCCGATTTCGGCCTATTGGTTAAAAAATGA
GCTGATTTAACAAAAATTTAACGCGAATTTTAACAAAATATTAACGTTTACAATTTCAGGTGGCACTTTT
CGGGGAAATGTGCGCGGAACCCCTATTTGTTTATTTTTCTAAATACATTCAAATATGTATCCGCTCATGA
ATTAATTCTTAGAAAAACTCATCGAGCATCAAATGAAACTGCAATTTATTCATATCAGGATTATCAATAC
CATATTTTTGAAAAAGCCGTTTCTGTAATGAAGGAGAAAACTCACCGAGGCAGTTCCATAGGATGGCAAG
ATCCTGGTATCGGTCTGCGATTCCGACTCGTCCAACATCAATACAACCTATTAATTTCCCCTCGTCAAAA
ATAAGGTTATCAAGTGAGAAATCACCATGAGTGACGACTGAATCCGGTGAGAATGGCAAAAGTTTATGCA
TTTCTTTCCAGACTTGTTCAACAGGCCAGCCATTACGCTCGTCATCAAAATCACTCGCATCAACCAAACC
GTTATTCATTCGTGATTGCGCCTGAGCGAGACGAAATACGCGATCGCTGTTAAAAGGACAATTACAAACA
GGAATCGAATGCAACCGGCGCAGGAACACTGCCAGCGCATCAACAATATTTTCACCTGAATCAGGATATT
CTTCTAATACCTGGAATGCTGTTTTCCCGGGGATCGCAGTGGTGAGTAACCATGCATCATCAGGAGTACG
GATAAAATGCTTGATGGTCGGAAGAGGCATAAATTCCGTCAGCCAGTTTAGTCTGACCATCTCATCTGTA
ACATCATTGGCAACGCTACCTTTGCCATGTTTCAGAAACAACTCTGGCGCATCGGGCTTCCCATACAATC
GATAGATTGTCGCACCTGATTGCCCGACATTATCGCGAGCCCATTTATACCCATATAAATCAGCATCCAT
GTTGGAATTTAATCGCGGCCTAGAGCAAGACGTTTCCCGTTGAATATGGCTCATAACACCCCTTGTATTA
CTGTTTATGTAAGCAGACAGTTTTATTGTTCATGACCAAAATCCCTTAACGTGAGTTTTCGTTCCACTGA
GCGTCAGACCCCGTAGAAAAGATCAAAGGATCTTCTTGAGATCCTTTTTTTCTGCGCGTAATCTGCTGCT
TGCAAACAAAAAAACCACCGCTACCAGCGGTGGTTTGTTTGCCGGATCAAGAGCTACCAACTCTTTTTCC
GAAGGTAACTGGCTTCAGCAGAGCGCAGATACCAAATACTGTCCTTCTAGTGTAGCCGTAGTTAGGCCAC
CACTTCAAGAACTCTGTAGCACCGCCTACATACCTCGCTCTGCTAATCCTGTTACCAGTGGCTGCTGCCA
GTGGCGATAAGTCGTGTCTTACCGGGTTGGACTCAAGACGATAGTTACCGGATAAGGCGCAGCGGTCGGG
CTGAACGGGGGGTTCGTGCACACAGCCCAGCTTGGAGCGAACGACCTACACCGAACTGAGATACCTACAG
CGTGAGCTATGAGAAAGCGCCACGCTTCCCGAAGGGAGAAAGGCGGACAGGTATCCGGTAAGCGGCAGGG
TCGGAACAGGAGAGCGCACGAGGGAGCTTCCAGGGGGAAACGCCTGGTATCTTTATAGTCCTGTCGGGTT
TCGCCACCTCTGACTTGAGCGTCGATTTTTGTGATGCTCGTCAGGGGGGCGGAGCCTATGGAAAAACGCC
AGCAACGCGGCCTTTTTACGGTTCCTGGCCTTTTGCTGGCCTTTTGCTCACATGTTCTTTCCTGCGTTAT
CCCCTGATTCTGTGGATAACCGTATTACCGCCTTTGAGTGAGCTGATACCGCTCGCCGCAGCCGAACGAC
CGAGCGCAGCGAGTCAGTGAGCGAGGAAGCGGAAGAGCGCCTGATGCGGTATTTTCTCCTTACGCATCTG
TGCGGTATTTCACACCGCATATATGGTGCACTCTCAGTACAATCTGCTCTGATGCCGCATAGTTAAGCCA
GTATACACTCCGCTATCGCTACGTGACTGGGTCATGGCTGCGCCCCGACACCCGCCAACACCCGCTGACG
CGCCCTGACGGGCTTGTCTGCTCCCGGCATCCGCTTACAGACAAGCTGTGACCGTCTCCGGGAGCTGCAT
GTGTCAGAGGTTTTCACCGTCATCACCGAAACGCGCGAGGCAGCTGCGGTAAAGCTCATCAGCGTGGTCG
TGAAGCGATTCACAGATGTCTGCCTGTTCATCCGCGTCCAGCTCGTTGAGTTTCTCCAGAAGCGTTAATG
TCTGGCTTCTGATAAAGCGGGCCATGTTAAGGGCGGTTTTTTCCTGTTTGGTCACTGATGCCTCCGTGTA
AGGGGGATTTCTGTTCATGGGGGTAATGATACCGATGAAACGAGAGAGGATGCTCACGATACGGGTTACT
GATGATGAACATGCCCGGTTACTGGAACGTTGTGAGGGTAAACAACTGGCGGTATGGATGCGGCGGGACC
AGAGAAAAATCACTCAGGGTCAATGCCAGCGCTTCGTTAATACAGATGTAGGTGTTCCACAGGGTAGCCA
GCAGCATCCTGCGATGCAGATCCGGAACATAATGGTGCAGGGCGCTGACTTCCGCGTTTCCAGACTTTAC
GAAACACGGAAACCGAAGACCATTCATGTTGTTGCTCAGGTCGCAGACGTTTTGCAGCAGCAGTCGCTTC
ACGTTCGCTCGCGTATCGGTGATTCATTCTGCTAACCAGTAAGGCAACCCCGCCAGCCTAGCCGGGTCCT
CAACGACAGGAGCACGATCATGCGCACCCGTGGGGCCGCCATGCCGGCGATAATGGCCTGCTTCTCGCCG
AAACGTTTGGTGGCGGGACCAGTGACGAAGGCTTGAGCGAGGGCGTGCAAGATTCCGAATACCGCAAGCG
ACAGGCCGATCATCGTCGCGCTCCAGCGAAAGCGGTCCTCGCCGAAAATGACCCAGAGCGCTGCCGGCAC
CTGTCCTACGAGTTGCATGATAAAGAAGACAGTCATAAGTGCGGCGACGATAGTCATGCCCCGCGCCCAC
CGGAAGGAGCTGACTGGGTTGAAGGCTCTCAAGGGCATCGGTCGAGATCCCGGTGCCTAATGAGTGAGCT
AACTTACATTAATTGCGTTGCGCTCACTGCCCGCTTTCCAGTCGGGAAACCTGTCGTGCCAGCTGCATTA
ATGAATCGGCCAACGCGCGGGGAGAGGCGGTTTGCGTATTGGGCGCCAGGGTGGTTTTTCTTTTCACCAG
TGAGACGGGCAACAGCTGATTGCCCTTCACCGCCTGGCCCTGAGAGAGTTGCAGCAAGCGGTCCACGCTG
GTTTGCCCCAGCAGGCGAAAATCCTGTTTGATGGTGGTTAACGGCGGGATATAACATGAGCTGTCTTCGG
TATCGTCGTATCCCACTACCGAGATATCCGCACCAACGCGCAGCCCGGACTCGGTAATGGCGCGCATTGC
GCCCAGCGCCATCTGATCGTTGGCAACCAGCATCGCAGTGGGAACGATGCCCTCATTCAGCATTTGCATG
GTTTGTTGAAAACCGGACATGGCACTCCAGTCGCCTTCCCGTTCCGCTATCGGCTGAATTTGATTGCGAG
TGAGATATTTATGCCAGCCAGCCAGACGCAGACGCGCCGAGACAGAACTTAATGGGCCCGCTAACAGCGC
GATTTGCTGGTGACCCAATGCGACCAGATGCTCCACGCCCAGTCGCGTACCGTCTTCATGGGAGAAAATA
ATACTGTTGATGGGTGTCTGGTCAGAGACATCAAGAAATAACGCCGGAACATTAGTGCAGGCAGCTTCCA
CAGCAATGGCATCCTGGTCATCCAGCGGATAGTTAATGATCAGCCCACTGACGCGTTGCGCGAGAAGATT
GTGCACCGCCGCTTTACAGGCTTCGACGCCGCTTCGTTCTACCATCGACACCACCACGCTGGCACCCAGT
TGATCGGCGCGAGATTTAATCGCCGCGACAATTTGCGACGGCGCGTGCAGGGCCAGACTGGAGGTGGCAA
CGCCAATCAGCAACGACTGTTTGCCCGCCAGTTGTTGTGCCACGCGGTTGGGAATGTAATTCAGCTCCGC
CATCGCCGCTTCCACTTTTTCCCGCGTTTTCGCAGAAACGTGGCTGGCCTGGTTCACCACGCGGGAAACG
GTCTGATAAGAGACACCGGCATACTCTGCGACATCGTATAACGTTACTGGTTTCACATTCACCACCCTGA
ATTGACTCTCTTCCGGGCGCTATCATGCCATACCGCGAAAGGTTTTGCGCCATTCGATGGTGTCCGGGAT
CTCGACGCTCTCCCTTATGCGACTCCTGCATTAGGAAGCAGCCCAGTAGTAGGTTGAGGCCGTTGAGCAC
CGCCGCCGCAAGGAATGGTGCATGCAAGGAGATGGCGCCCAACAGTCCCCCGGCCACGGGGCCTGCCACC
ATACCCACGCCGAAACAAGCGCTCATGAGCCCGAAGTGGCGAGCCCGATCTTCCCCATCGGTGATGTCGG
CGATATAGGCGCCAGCAACCGCACCTGTGGCGCCGGTGATGCCGGCCACGATGCGTCCGGCGTAGAGGAT
CGAGATCTCGATCCCGCGAAATTAATACGACTCACTATAGGGGAATTGTGAGCGGATAACAATTCCCCTC
TAGAAATAATTTTGATTTAACTTTAAGAAGGAGATATACCATGAAACATCACCATCACCATCACCCCATG
AGCGATTACGACATCCCCACTACTGAGAATCTTTATTTTCAGGGCGCCATGGATCGCGGACATGGCGGAG
CCAAGCGGGCTGGACGAGGCGGTGGTGGACGTTATGGTGGCGGCTTCGGCTCCAGGGATTACCGTCAAAG
CTCTGGCGGCGGCGGTGGCGGACGCAGTGGACCGCCACCACGTAGCGGTGGTTCCGGATCAGGAGGCGGC
GGCGGCAGTTACCGCAGCAATGGAAACTCGTACGGCGGCAATTCGGGCGGCGGTGGATACTATGGCGGCG
GCGCCGGTGGTGGCTCCTATGGCGGCTCCTACGGCGGCGGCAGTGCCTCGCACTCTTCGAACGCACCCGA
CTGGTGGGCTCAATGAGGTACCGGATCCGAATTCGAGCTCCGTCGACAAGCTTGCGGCCGCACTCGAGCA
CCACCACCACCACCACTGAGATCCGGCTGCTAACAAAGCCCGAAAGGAAGCTGAGTTGGCTGCTGCCACC
GCTGAGCAATAACTAGCATAACCCCTTGGGGCCTCTAAACGGGTCTTGAGGGGTTTTTTGCTGAAAGGAG
GAACTATATCCGGAT
Features (pLannotate 1.2.2; 21 found; start..end, strand, type, name):
     12..467     +  rep_origin     f1 ori (sequence partly withheld): f1 bacteriophage origin of replication; arrow indicates direction of (+) strand synthesis
    494..551     +  promoter       AmpR promoter (fragment): bla
    560..1375    -  CDS            KanR: aminoglycoside phosphotransferase; aph(3')-Ia; confers resistance to kanamycin in bacteria or G418 (Geneticin®) in eukaryotes
   1497..2085    +  rep_origin     ori: high-copy-number ColE1/pMB1/pBR322/pUC origin of replication
   2271..2413    -  misc_feature   bom: basis of mobility region from pBR322
   2515..2706    -  CDS            rop: Rop protein, which maintains plasmids at low copy number; rop
   2723..3103    +  CDS            YPB1_ECOLX: Protein predicted: Swiss-Prot protein existence level 4. From Escherichia coli.
   3175..3466    -  CDS            TcR (fragment): tetracycline efflux protein; tet; confers resistance to tetracycline
   3481..3502    -  protein_bind   CAP binding site: CAP binding activates transcription in the presence of cAMP. E. coli catabolite activator protein
   3515..4597    -  CDS            lacI: lac repressor; lacI; The lac repressor binds to the lac operator to inhibit transcription in E. coli. This inhibition can be relieved by adding lactose or isopropyl-β-D-thiogalactopyranoside (IPTG).
   4598..4675    -  promoter       lacI promoter: lacI
   4683..4962    -  CDS            TcR (fragment): tetracycline efflux protein; tet; confers resistance to tetracycline
   4984..5002    +  promoter       T7 promoter: promoter for bacteriophage T7 RNA polymerase
   5003..5027    +  protein_bind   lac operator: The lac repressor binds to the lac operator to inhibit transcription in E. coli. This inhibition can be relieved by adding lactose or isopropyl-β-D-thiogalactopyranoside (IPTG). lac repressor encoded by lacI
   5047..5065    +  RBS            RBS (fragment): efficient ribosome binding site from bacteriophage T7 gene 10 (Olins and Rangwala, 1989)
   5078..5096    +  CDS            7xHis (fragment): 6xHis affinity tag
   5125..5145    +  CDS            capTEV™ (fragment): composite tag for in vivo biotinylation, TEV protease cleavage, and 6xHis tagging
   5153..5464    +  CDS            bel (fragment): DDX3_DROME - Experimental evidence at protein level: Swiss-Prot protein existence level 1. ATP-dependent RNA helicase that is essential and required for cellular function, larval growth, and for male and female fertility. Also required for RNA interference (RNAi), double-stranded RNA induces potent and specific gene silencing, by acting downstream of dsRNA internalization. RNAi is mediated by the RNA-induced silencing complex (RISC), a sequence-specific, multicomponent nuclease that destroys or silences messenger RNAs homologous to the silencing trigger. From Drosophila melanogaster (Fruit fly
   5520..5537    +  CDS            9xHis (fragment): 9xHis affinity tag
   5547..5596    +  CDS            SET1 (fragment): solubility-enhancement tag derived from T7 phage gene 10B
   5604..5651    +  terminator     T7 terminator: transcription terminator for bacteriophage T7 RNA polymerase
