[The description below was written by a language model from this plasmid's Addgene catalogue record and pLannotate feature annotations shown in this document.]
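Description:
pETM-11-6His-DmBelle_695-798_B is a 5,676 nt bacterial expression plasmid for producing a C-terminal fragment (residues 695–798) of Drosophila melanogaster Belle, the DDX3-family ATP-dependent RNA helicase encoded by bel. The catalogue lists the backbone as unknown, but the name and annotated features point to a pET-type pETM-11 vector. It carries a ColE1/pBR322-type origin together with the bom region and the rop gene, which keeps copy number low, in line with the low-copy designation in the record. Selection is by kanamycin through an aph(3')-Ia aminoglycoside phosphotransferase gene. An f1 origin is also present, along with short remnants of a tetracycline resistance gene that appear to be non-functional backbone leftovers.

Expression is driven by a T7 promoter immediately followed by a lac operator, and the plasmid encodes its own lacI repressor. Transcription therefore depends on a host that supplies T7 RNA polymerase and is induced with IPTG. Downstream of a T7 gene 10 ribosome binding site, the reading frame begins with an N-terminal His tag. This is followed by a short match to a TEV-cleavage-containing tag, consistent with a TEV protease site for removing the tag after purification, and then by the 312 nt bel fragment. A second His-tag match and a short gene 10-derived segment lie between the insert and the T7 terminator. The record does not indicate whether these are translated, and they may simply be vector sequence beyond the insert's stop codon.

The stated purpose is bacterial expression of this Belle region. The record does not describe specific downstream experiments, and the depositor sequence may be theoretical rather than fully verified.
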