Addgene plasmid #145954: pETM-11-6His-DmBelle_695-798_B
Purpose: Bacterial Expression of DmBelle_695-798
Depositing lab: Elisa Izaurralde. Depositing organization: Max Planck Institute for Developmental Biology.
Backbone
  Vector backbone: Unknown
  Vector type: Bacterial Expression
Growth in bacteria
  Bacterial resistance: Kanamycin, 50 μg/mL
  Growth temperature: 37°C
  Growth strain: DH5alpha
  Copy number: Low Copy
Gene/Insert
  Gene/Insert name: DmBelle_695-798
  Species: D. melanogaster (fly)
  Entrez Gene: bel (a.k.a. Dmel_CG9748, BEL, Bel, CG9748, DmRH6, Dmel\CG9748, L3, anon-85Ab, cap, cg9748, l(3)85Ac, l(3)L3, l(3)L4740, l(3)S047110, l(3)S097074, ms(3)Pneo85A, ms(3)neo30)
  Cloning method: Unknown
Terms and licenses: Academic/Nonprofit Terms; Industry Terms: Not Available to Industry
Depositor comments: Plasmids from this collection were made available to the research community and donated after the lab closed. Please note that the sequence provided by the depositing laboratory may be theoretical/predicted or based on Sanger sequencing results. There may be discrepancies between sequencing results obtained by Addgene and the depositor sequence. If an Addgene verified sequence is not available, please contact before placing your order to request that our lab fully sequence the plasmid.
How to cite: pETM-11-6His-DmBelle_695-798_B was a gift from Elisa Izaurralde (Addgene plasmid # 145954 ; http://n2t.net/addgene:145954 ; RRID:Addgene_145954)
